Addgene plasmid #37737: pUASp YFP Rab30 CA
Depositing lab: Matthew Scott. Depositing organization: Stanford University. Publication: Thirty-one flavors of Drosophila rab proteins. Zhang J, Schulze KL, Hiesinger PR, Suyama K, Wang S, Fish M, Acar M, Hoskins RA, Bellen HJ, Scott MP. Genetics. 2007 Jun;176(2):1307-22. Epub 2007 Apr 3. 10.1534/genetics.106.066761 PubMed 17409086.
Backbone
  Vector backbone: pUASp
  Backbone size w/o insert (bp): 9939
  Vector type: Insect Expression ; Drosophila
Growth in bacteria
  Bacterial resistance: Ampicillin, 100 μg/mL
  Growth temperature: 37°C
  Growth strain: Top10
  Copy number: Unknown
Gene/Insert
  Gene/Insert name: Rab30
  Species: D. melanogaster (fly)
  Mutation: Q66L (constitutive active)
  Entrez Gene: Rab30 (a.k.a. Dmel_CG9100, AAF52477, CG9100, DmRab30, Dmel\CG9100, Q9VM50, Rab-30, rab30)
  Promoter: GAL4
  Tag / fusion protein: YFP (N terminal on backbone)
  Cloning method: Gateway Cloning
  Sequencing primers: 5′ EGFP-C; 3′ pUASp-3 (5'-AGGTTTAACCAGGGGATGCT-3')
Terms and licenses: Academic/Nonprofit Terms; Industry Terms: Not Available to Industry
Depositor comments: This construct contains a SNP - S111P.
How to cite: pUASp YFP Rab30 CA was a gift from Matthew Scott (Addgene plasmid # 37737 ; http://n2t.net/addgene:37737 ; RRID:Addgene_37737)
