[The description below was written by a language model from this plasmid's Addgene catalogue record.]
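Description:
pUASp YFP Rab30 CA is a Drosophila expression plasmid built on the pUASp backbone (about 9.9 kb without the insert), a vector type used to make transgenic flies in which a gene of interest is placed under GAL4-responsive control. In bacteria it is maintained under ampicillin selection; the copy number is listed as unknown, and no feature table accompanies the record, so the origin of replication, any fly transformation marker and the detailed regulatory elements of the backbone are not documented here.

The payload is the D. melanogaster small GTPase Rab30 (CG9100), introduced by Gateway cloning and fused at its N terminus to a YFP tag supplied by the backbone. The coding sequence carries the Q66L substitution, described as constitutively active; in Rab and other Ras-family GTPases, replacing this conserved glutamine generally impairs GTP hydrolysis and so favours the GTP-bound, active state. The depositor also notes an additional S111P single-nucleotide change in the insert, which users should keep in mind when interpreting results. Expression is listed as GAL4-dependent, meaning the fusion protein is produced only in tissues where a GAL4 driver is present, giving spatial and temporal control through crosses to driver lines.

The construct belongs to a systematic collection of tagged Drosophila Rab proteins. It is suited to visualising Rab30 localisation by YFP fluorescence in chosen cell types and to probing the consequences of locked-active Rab30 for membrane trafficking in vivo.
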