>Addgene plasmid #37737 | pUASp YFP Rab30 CA | addgene partial sequence | sequence record 55824 | EGFP-C 5'-CATGGTCCTGCTGGAGTTCGTG-3'
AGCTGTACAAGTCCGGACTCAGATCTCGAGCTCAAGCTTCGAATTCTGCAGTCGACGGTACCGCGGGCCC
GGGATCATCAACAAGTTTGTACAAAAAAGCAGGCTTAATGGAGGACTACAAGTTCCTGTTCAAAATCGTC
CTGGTGGGCAATGCTGGTGTTGGAAAAACATGCCTAGTGCGCCGCTTTACTCAGGGTCTATTTCCACCTG
GCCAGGGTGCCACCATTGGTGTGGATTTCATGATTAAGACCGTGGAGGTGGAGGGCGAGAAGATCAAGCT
ACAAATCTGGGACACCGCCGGCCTGGAGCGGTTCCGATCCATCACGCAAAGCTACTATCGATCGGCTCAC
GCCTTGATCCTGGTGTACGACATCAGCTGCCAGCCCACATTTGACTGCCTGCCGGACTGGCTGCGCGAGA
TCCAGGAGTATGCCAACCCCAAGGTACTCAAAATCCTGGTGGGTAACAAGACGGACAGGGATGATCGAGA
GATACCCACCCAGATTGGCGAAGAGTTCGCCAAGCAGCATGACATGTACTTCTTGGAGACATCCGCCAAG
GAGGCAGAGAACGTAGAGCGTCTGTTCTACGAGATTGCCGCCGAATTGATTGGTCAGGCAAGGAGCAAGG
ATGGCAGTAGTTCGGCCGCAGCGGCAGCCGCCCAGCGTCAGTCGGAGGGCAGCTCCATCGGACTGGGGAG
CTTCAGTGCCAAGGCAGCGCAGAGCAATTGCTGTGGCGGACTCGCCAGCGGCGGCTCCAACTCTAGTCAA
GGCGGCTGAAACCCAGCTTTCTTGTACAAAGTGGTTGATGATCCTCTAGAGTCGACCTCGAACGTTAACG
TTAACGTAACGTTAACTCGAGGAGCTTGATAACATTATACCTAAACCCATGGGTCAAGAGTAAACATTTC
TGCCTTTG
